>Addgene plasmid #140683 | pJ2040_N2only | addgene full sequence | sequence record 305196 | Addgene NGS Result
GGGTCTGATTCGTTACCAATTATGACAACTTGACGGCTACATCATTCACTTTTTCTTCACAACCGGCACG
GAACTCGCTCGGGCTGGCCCCGGTGCATTTTTTAAATACCCGCGAGAAATAGAGTTGATCGTCAAAACCA
ACATTGCGACCGACGGTGGCGATAGGCATCCGGGTGGTGCTCAAAAGCAGCTTCGCCTGGCTGATACGTT
GGTCCTCGCGCCAGCTTAAGACGCTAATCCCTAACTGCTGGCGGAAAAGATGTGACAGACGCGACGGCGA
CAAGCAAACATGCTGTGCGACGCTGGCGATATCAAAATTGCTGTCTGCCAGGTGATCGCTGATGTACTGA
CAAGCCTCGCGTACCCGATTATCCATCGGTGGATGGAGCGACTCGTTAATCGCTTCCATGCGCCGCAGTA
ACAATTGCTCAAGCAGATTTATCGCCAGCAGCTCCGAATAGCGCCCTTCCCCTTGCCCGGCGTTAATGAT
TTGCCCAAACAGGTCGCTGAAATGCGGCTGGTGCGCTTCATCCGGGCGAAAGAACCCCGTATTGGCAAAT
ATTGACGGCCAGTTAAGCCATTCATGCCAGTAGGCGCGCGGACGAAAGTAAACCCACTGGTGATACCATT
CGCGAGCCTCCGGATGACGACCGTAGTGATGAATCTCTCCTGGCGGGAACAGCAAAATATCACCCGGTCG
GCAAACAAATTCTCGTCCCTGATTTTTCACCACCCCCTGACCGCGAATGGTGAGATTGAGAATATAACCT
TTCATTCCCAGCGGTCGGTCGATAAAAAAATCGAGATAACCGTTGGCCTCAATCGGCGTTAAACCCGCCA
CCAGATGGGCATTAAACGAGTATCCCGGCAGCAGGGGATCATTTTGCGCTTCAGCCATACTTTTCATACT
CCCGCCATTCAGAGAAGAAACCAATTGTCCATATTGCATCAGACATTGCCGTCACTGCGTCTTTTACTGG
CTCTTCTCGCTAACCAAACCGGTAACCCCGCTTATTAAAAGCATTCTGTAACAAAGCGGGACCAAAGCCA
TGACAAAAACGCGTAACAAAAGTGTCTATAATCACGGCAGAAAAGTCCACATTGATTATTTGCACGGCGT
CACACTTTGCTATGCCATAGCATTTTTATCCATAAGATTAGCGGTTCCTACCTGACGCTTTTTATCGCAA
CTCTCTACTGTTTCTCCATACCGAATTCATAGGATAGATTCTGGAAACTTTACCGTCCGAGCTCAGGCTT
ACCTTACTCGAGCAATAAACAGTTGATAGGGCTTCTCCGTTACAGCCTGCGGTCCGGGTTCACTGCCGTA
TAGGCAGTAATTTTGTTTAACTTTAAGAAGGAGATATACATATGGTTTCGGTTATCAAACCAGAGATGAA
AATGCGTTACTATATGGATGGTTCAGTAAATGGTCACGAATTTACTATTGAGGGCGAGGGTACGGGACGC
CCATACGAGGGGCACCAGGAAATGACTTTACGCGTCACAATGGCTGAAGGCGGGCCTATGCCGTTTGCGT
TCGATCTTGTTAGTCATGTCTTTTGTTACGGTCACCGTGTATTTACTAAATACCCCGAGGAAATTCCAGA
CTATTTCAAACAAGCCTTCCCGGAAGGTTTGTCTTGGGAGCGCAGTTTAGAGTTTGAAGACGGTGGCTCG
GCCAGCGTGTCAGCTCATATTAGTCTTCGCGGCAATACATTTTATCACAAGTCAAAGTTCACCGGCGTGA
ACTTCCCCGCAGACGGCCCAATCATGCAGAATCAAAGTGTTGATTGGGAACCGTCCACAGAGAAGATTAC
AGCTTCCGATGGAGTCTTAAAGGGCGATGTAACCATGTACTTAAAATTAGAAGGGGGAGGGAACCATAAA
TGTCAGATGAAGACTACCTATAAGGCCGCAAAAGAGATTCTTGAAATGCCCGGAGACCACTACATTGGGC
ATCGTTTGGTCCGTAAGACAGAAGGAAATATTACTGAACAGGTCGAAGACGCTGTGGCACACAGCATGTC
CCGCCGTAATACTGACGCCATCACAATCCACAGCATCCTGGATTGGATTGAAGACAACTTGGAGTCGCCG
TTGAGTTTAGAAAAAGTTAGTGAACGTAGTGGTTACTCAAAGTGGCACCTTCAGCGCATGTTTAAGAAGG
AAACGGGTCATTCATTGGGTCAATATATTCGTTCTCGCAAGATGACTGAAATTGCCCAGAAATTGAAAGA
GTCTAATGAACCTATTTTGTACCTGGCGGAGCGTTACGGCTTTGAAAGTCAGCAAACCCTTACACGTACC
TTCAAGAATTACTTTGACGTTCCACCACACAAATATCGTATGACCAACATGCAGGGTGAGTCACGTTTTT
TGCATCCGTTGAATCATTACAATTCCTAATAATCGCTGGGACGCCCGCCATGGTTCAGCCAAAAAACTTA
AGACCGCCGGTCTTGTCCACTACCTTGCAGTAATGCGGTGGACAGGATCGGCGGTTTTCTTTTCTCTTCT
CAATTCTTCTGACCTGTAACGAATAATAGATAGTAAAGTAGTCTCCGATTGAGTTTTCTCTGCCGAGTCC
CACCCAGTTCTGTGATTTCAGTAAGTTGGTAATTGATACACTGTTGCGAGAACTGCTGCCTGGTAGTAGA
TAGGTTGTTATTGAGTAAGAAGGTAAAGTGAACGAAATCCCTGAAACTGAGACTGTAGAAAATAAGCTTC
AGCCTGCGGTCCGGTTGACAGCTAGCTCAGTCCTAGGTACTGTGCTAGCTCGCTGGGACGCCCGGGGACT
ACACTTACGAAACTATTGATTGCTCAGCCTGCGGTCCGGCCATACATACTCTAAGATGTGTCTCGCTGGG
ACGCCCGGGATCCAAGAGATTTCTACACGATTGAGCACTGTCTCAGCCTGCGGTCCGGGTTCACTGCCGT
ATAGGCAGTAATTTTGTTTAACTTTAAGAAGGAGATATACATATGCGTAAAGGCGAAGAACTGTTTACCG
GTGTGGTTCCGATTCTGGTGGAACTGGACGGCGATGTTAATGGTCATAAATTCAGTGTTCGCGGCGAAGG
TGAAGGCGATGCGACGAACGGCAAACTGACCCTGAAATTTATCTGCACCACGGGTAAACTGCCGGTCCCG
TGGCCGACGCTGGTGACCACGCTGACCTATGGCGTTCAATGTTTTGCGCGTTACCCGGATCACATGAAAC
AGCACGACTTTTTCAAATCGGCCATGCCGGAAGGCTATGTGCAGGAACGTACGATTAGCTTTAAAGACGA
TGGTACGTATAAAACCCGCGCGGAAGTGAAATTCGAAGGCGATACCCTGGTTAACCGTATCGAACTGAAA
GGTATCGATTTCAAAGAAGACGGCAATATTCTGGGTCATAAACTGGAATATAACTTCAATTCCCACAACG
TGTACATCACCGCGGATAAACAGAAAAACGGCATTAAAGCCAATTTCAAAATCCGCCATAATGTGGAAGA
TGGTAGCGTTCAGCTGGCCGACCACTATCAGCAAAACACGCCGATTGGTGATGGCCCGGTCCTGCTGCCG
GACAATCACTACCTGAGTACCCAGTCCGTGCTGTCAAAAGATCCGAACGAAAAACGTGACCACATGGTCC
TGCTGGAATTTGTGACGGCTGCGGGTATCACCCACGGCATGGACGAACTGTATAAAATGTCCCGCCGTAA
TACTGACGCCATCACAATCCACAGCATCCTGGATTGGATTGAAGACTAATAATCGCTGGGACGCCCGCCT
GCAGGCTCGGTACCAAATTCCAGAAAAGAGGCCTCCCGAAAGGGGGGCCTTTTTTCGTTTTGGTCCTAAT
AGATAAAGGATAGGTCTGGTAGTGTTGTTCGTTCTCGCAGGTAAATCAATAATACTCAGCAGTTCCGTAG
ACTTTTCAGTGGGACAGGGTAGCGATAACAGATAGATTGTAATAAGACACAGTAGGTGCTCGTAGTTGCG
TGAAGAGAACCGCTCAGGAAATCCAGTCAGAAGTATTGGTAATCGTTGAAAACTCAGTCGACGCACTTAC
TGAAGACGTCCTATTACACTCGTCGTTGGAAACTGAAGATCAGCCTGCGGTCCGGGTTCACTGCCGTATA
GGCAGTAATTTTGTTTAACTTTAAGAAGGAGATATACATATGAATCAGTCATTCATCTCGGACATCTTAT
ATGCCGACATCGAATCGAAGGCTAAGGAACTTACAGTCAATTCCAACAATACTGTCCAGCCGGTCGCGCT
TATGCGCTTAGGAGTTTTCGTTCCCAAACCTTCCAAGAGCAAAGGAGAAAGTAAGGAAATTGACGCCACC
AAAGCCTTCTCTCAACTGGAGATTGCTAAAGCAGAGGGCATGGTTAGTAAAGGAGAAGAAAATAACATGG
CACTGATTAAGGAGAACATGCACATGAAGCTGTACATGGAGGGCACCGTGAACAACCACCACTTCAAGTG
CACATCCGAGGGCGAAGGCAAGCCCTACGAGGGCACCCAGACCATGAGAATCAAGGCCGTCGAGGGCGGC
CCTCTCCCCTTCGCCTTCGACATCCTGGCTACCAGCTTCATGTACGGCAGCAAAACCTTCATCAACCACA
CCCAGGGCATCCCCGACTTCTTTAAGCAGTCCTTCCCTGAGGGCTTCACATGGGAGAGAGTCACCACATA
CGAAGACGGGGGCGTGCTGACCGCTACCCAGGACACCAGCCTCCAGGACGGCTGCCTCATCTACAACGTC
AAGATCAGAGGGGTGAACTTCCCATCCAACGGCCCTGTGATGCAGAAGAAAACACTCGGCTGGGAGGCCT
CCACCGAGACCCTGTACCCCGCTGACGGCGGCCTGGAAGGCAGAGCCGACATGGCCCTGAAGCTCGTGGG
CGGGGGCCACCTGATCTGCAACTTGAAGACCACATACAGATCCAAGAAACCCGCTAAGAACCTCAAGATG
CCCGGCGTCTACTATGTGGACAGAAGACTGGAAAGAATCAAGGAGGCCGACAAAGAGACCTACGTCGAGC
AGCACGAGGTGGCTGTGGCCAGATACTGCGACCTCCCTAGCAAACTGGGGCACAGAGTCTAATAATCGCT
GGGACGCCCGGCGGCCGCGGAAACACAGAAAAAAGCCCGCACCTGACAGTGCGGGCTTTTTTTTTCGACC
AAAGGTAGCGAACGACGAGTCACTGTTGAGGATAAATACTTTCTCTACTAGGCGCCTGTTACACAGGTCC
TCAGCGGCGCGCCTTTGTCGGTGAACGCTCTCCTGAGTAGGACAAATCCGCCGGGAGCGGATTTGAACGT
TGTGAAGCAACGGCCCGGAGGGTGGCGGGCAGGACGCCCGCCATAAACTGCCAGGCATCAAACTAAGCAG
AAGGCCATCCTGACGGATGGCCTTTTTGCGTTTCAGATCTACCGGTAAACCAGCAATAGACATAAGCGGC
TATTTAACGACCCTGCCCTGAACCGACGACAAGCTGACGACCGGGTCTCCGCAAGTGGCACTTTTCGGGG
AAATGTGCGCGGAACCCCTATTTGTTTATTTTTCTAAATACATTCAAATATGTATCCGCTCATGAATTAA
TTCTTAGAAAAACTCATCGAGCATCAAATGAAACTGCAATTTATTCATATCAGGATTATCAATACCATAT
TTTTGAAAAAGCCGTTTCTGTAATGAAGGAGAAAACTCACCGAGGCAGTTCCATAGGATGGCAAGATCCT
GGTATCGGTCTGCGATTCCGACTCGTCCAACATCAATACAACCTATTAATTTCCCCTCGTCAAAAATAAG
GTTATCAAGTGAGAAATCACCATGAGTGACGACTGAATCCGGTGAGAATGGCAAAAGTTTATGCATTTCT
TTCCAGACTTGTTCAACAGGCCAGCCATTACGCTCGTCATCAAAATCACTCGCATCAACCAAACCGTTAT
TCATTCGTGATTGCGCCTGAGCGAGACGAAATACGCGGTCGCTGTTAAAAGGACAATTACAAACAGGAAT
CGAATGCAACCGGCGCAGGAACACTGCCAGCGCATCAACAATATTTTCACCTGAATCAGGATATTCTTCT
AATACCTGGAATGCTGTTTTCCCGGGGATCGCAGTGGTGAGTAACCATGCATCATCAGGAGTACGGATAA
AATGCTTGATGGTCGGAAGAGGCATAAATTCCGTCAGCCAGTTTAGTCTGACCATCTCATCTGTAACATC
ATTGGCAACGCTACCTTTGCCATGTTTCAGAAACAACTCTGGCGCATCGGGCTTCCCATACAATCGATAG
ATTGTCGCACCTGATTGCCCGACATTATCGCGAGCCCATTTATACCCATATAAATCAGCATCCATGTTGG
AATTTAATCGCGGCCTAGAGCAAGACGTTTCCCGTTGAATATGGCTCATACTCTTCCTTTTTCAATATTA
TTGAAGCATTTATCAGGGTTATTGTCTCATGAGCGGATACATATTTGAATGTATTTAGAAAAATAAACAA
ATAGGCATGCTAGCGCAGAAACGTCCTAGAAGATGCCAGGAGGATACTTAGCAGAGAGACAATAAGGCCG
GAGCGAAGCCGTTTTTCCATAGGCTCCGCCCCCCTGACGAACATCACGAAATCTGACGCTCAAATCAGTG
GTGGCGAAACCCGACAGGACTATAAAGATACCAGGCGTTTCCCCCTGATGGCTCCCTCTTGCGCTCTCCT
GTTCCCGTCCTGCGGCGTCCGTGTTGTGGTGGAGGCTTTACCCAAATCACCACGTCCCGTTCCGTGTAGA
CAGTTCGCTCCAAGCTGGGCTGTGTGCAAGAACCCCCCGTTCAGCCCGACTGCTGCGCCTTATCCGGTAA
CTATCATCTTGAGTCCAACCCGGAAAGACACGACAAAACGCCACTGGCAGCAGCCATTGGTAACTGAGAA
TTAGTGGATTTAGATATCGAGAGTCTTGAAGTGGTGGCCTAACAGAGGCTACACTGAAAGGACAGTATTT
GGTATCTGCGCTCCACTAAAGCCAGTTACCAGGTTAAGCAGTTCCCCAACTGACTTAACCTTCGATCAAA
CCGCCTCCCCAGGCGGTTTTTTCGTTTACAGAGCAGGAGATTACGACGATCGTAAAAGGATCTCAAGAAG
ATCCTTTACGGATTCCCGACACCATCACTCTAGATTTCAGTGCAATTTATCTCTTCAAATGTAGCACCTG
AAGTCAGCCCCATACGATATAAGTTGTAATTCTCATGTTAGTCATGCCCCGCGCCCACCGGAAGGAGCTG
ACTGGGTTGCTCCTA
Features (pLannotate 1.2.2; 18 found; start..end, strand, type, name):
     20..898     -  CDS            araC: L-arabinose regulatory protein; araC
    925..1209    +  promoter       araBAD promoter: araBAD; promoter of the L-arabinose operon of E. coli; the araC regulatory gene is transcribed in the opposite direction (Guzman et al., 1995)
   1342..1364    +  RBS            RBS: efficient ribosome binding site from bacteriophage T7 gene 10 (Olins and Rangwala, 1989)
   1372..2025    +  CDS            mKO2: mKO2 is a basic (constitutively fluorescent) orange fluorescent protein published in 2008, derived from Verrillofungia concinna. It has moderate acid sensitivity.
   2026..2406    +  CDS            marA: MARA_ECOLI - Experimental evidence at protein level: Swiss-Prot protein existence level 1. May be a transcriptional activator of genes involved in the multiple antibiotic resistance (Mar) phenotype. It can also activate genes such as sodA, zwf and micF. From Escherichia coli (strain K12).
   2745..2769    +  promoter       J23119(SpeI) promoter (fragment): bacterial promoter (Registry of Standard Biological Parts BBa J23119) modified to end with an SpeI site
   2953..2975    +  RBS            RBS: efficient ribosome binding site from bacteriophage T7 gene 10 (Olins and Rangwala, 1989)
   2983..3696    +  CDS            Superfolder GFP: Superfolder GFP is a basic (constitutively fluorescent) green fluorescent protein published in 2005, derived from Aequorea victoria. It is reported to be a very rapidly-maturing weak dimer.
   4140..4162    +  RBS            RBS: efficient ribosome binding site from bacteriophage T7 gene 10 (Olins and Rangwala, 1989)
   4170..4379    +  CDS            repA (fragment): REP5_ECOLX - Experimental evidence at protein level: Swiss-Prot protein existence level 1. RepA is essential for origin function, autoregulates its own synthesis from the promoter, and, when overproduced, blocks origin function. From Escherichia coli.
   4380..5096    +  CDS            mNeptune: mNeptune is a basic (constitutively fluorescent) far red fluorescent protein published in 2009, derived from Entacmaea quadricolor. It is reported to be a rapidly-maturing monomer with moderate acid sensitivity.
   5264..5297    +  terminator     rrnB T1 terminator (fragment): Escherichia coli rrnB; transcription terminator T1 from the E. coli rrnB gene
   5389..5416    +  terminator     rrnB T2 terminator: transcription terminator T2 from the E. coli rrnB gene
   5538..5595    +  promoter       AmpR promoter (fragment): bla
   5604..6419    -  CDS            KanR: aminoglycoside phosphotransferase; aph(3')-Ia; confers resistance to kanamycin in bacteria or G418 (Geneticin®) in eukaryotes
   6420..6511    -  promoter       AmpR promoter: bla
   6529..7164    -  rep_origin     ColA ori: Plasmids containing the ColA origin of replication can be propagated in E. coli cells that contain additional plasmids with compatible origins.
   7249..7289    -  CDS            TcR (fragment): tetracycline efflux protein; tet; confers resistance to tetracycline
