[The description below was written by a language model from this plasmid's Addgene catalogue record and pLannotate feature annotations shown in this document.]
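Description:
pJ2040_N2only is a 7,295-nt bacterial expression plasmid built on the pCOLA backbone for synthetic-biology work in E. coli. It replicates from the ColA origin, which is compatible with other common origins and so allows it to be co-maintained with additional plasmids. Selection is by kanamycin, through an aminoglycoside phosphotransferase gene driven by the bla (AmpR) promoter. The catalogue lists it as high copy. A short tetracycline-resistance fragment annotated near the origin appears to be a backbone remnant rather than a functional marker.

The payload is a multi-reporter cassette from a CRISPR-interference-based synthetic gene circuit. A divergently transcribed araC gene and the araBAD promoter provide arabinose-inducible transcription of the first unit, where a T7 gene 10 ribosome binding site precedes an mKO2 orange fluorescent protein reading frame directly abutted by a marA-derived sequence. A second unit lies downstream of a fragment of the constitutive J23119 promoter and encodes superfolder GFP. A third unit encodes a repA fragment joined directly to the far-red protein mNeptune, followed by the rrnB T1 and T2 terminators. The marA and repA segments sit in frame with their reporters, but their role is not stated, and no promoter is annotated for the third unit. The automated annotation also does not identify any guide RNA genes or their binding sites.

The depositor describes this plasmid as the control ("C") version lacking the guide RNA sg-4, so it serves as a reference in which that repression link is absent. It is not self-sufficient: the companion plasmid pJ1996_v2 is needed for the circuit to operate as designed.
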