Addgene plasmid #140683: pJ2040_N2only
Purpose: Control (“C”) lacking sg-4
Depositing lab: Yolanda Schaerli. Depositing organization: Universite de Lausanne (UNIL). Publication: Multistable and dynamic CRISPRi-based synthetic circuits. Santos-Moreno J, Tasiudi E, Stelling J, Schaerli Y. Nat Commun. 2020 Jun 2;11(1):2746. doi: 10.1038/s41467-020-16574-1. PubMed 32488086.
Backbone
  Vector backbone: pCOLA
  Vector type: Bacterial Expression, Synthetic Biology
Growth in bacteria
  Bacterial resistance: Kanamycin, 50 μg/mL
  Growth temperature: 37°C
  Growth strain: DH5alpha
  Copy number: High Copy
Gene/Insert
  Gene/Insert name: Control (“C”) lacking sg-4
Terms and licenses: Academic/Nonprofit Terms; Industry Terms: Not Available to Industry
Depositor comments: GenBank file with original annotations can be downloaded from the "Resource Information" section. Please note that, in addition, plasmid pJ1996_v2 is needed for the circuit encoded on this plasmid to operate as designed.
How to cite: pJ2040_N2only was a gift from Yolanda Schaerli (Addgene plasmid # 140683 ; http://n2t.net/addgene:140683 ; RRID:Addgene_140683)
